>Addgene plasmid #175457 | CNN3A-c007 | addgene full sequence | sequence record 353125 | Addgene NGS Result
CTAGAAATAATTTTGTTTAACTTTAAGAAGGAGATATACATATGTGCAGCAGCCATCATCATCATCATCA
CGGCAGCGGCAGCGGCTCTGACCAGGAGGCAAAACCTTCAACTGAGGACTTGGGGGATAAGAAGGAAGGT
GAATATATTAAACTCAAAGTCATTGGACAGGATAGCAGTGAGATTCACTTCAAAGTGAAAATGACAACAC
ATCTCAAGAAACTCAAAGAATCATACTGTCAAAGACAGGGTGTTCCAATGAATTCACTCAGGTTTCTCTT
TGAGGGTCAGAGAATTGCTGATAATCATACTCCAAAAGAACTGGGAATGGAGGAAGAAGATGTGATTGAA
GTTTACCAGGAGCAAACGGGAGGTGGGCTCTCGGCCGAAGTCAAGAACAAGATTGCTTCCAAGTATGATC
ATCAGGCAGAAGAAGATCTTCGCAATTGGATAGAAGAGGTGACAGGCATGAGCATTGGCCCCAACTTCCA
GCTGGGCTTAAAGGATGGCATCATCCTCTGCGAACTTATAAACAAGCTACAGCCAGGCTCAGTGAAGAAG
GTCAACGAGTCCTCACTGAACTGGCCTCAGTTGGAGAATATTGGCAACTTTATTAAAGCTATTCAGGCTT
ATGGTATGAAGCCACATGACATATTCGAAGCAAATGATCTTTTTGAGAATGGAAACATGACCCAGGTTCA
GACTACTCTGGTGGCTCTAGCAGGTCTGGCTAAAACAAAAGGATTCCATACAACCATTGACATTGGAGTT
AAGTATGCAGAAAAACAAACAAGACGTTTTGATGAAGGAAAATTAAAAGCTGGCCAAAGTGTAATTGGTC
TGCAGATGGGAACCAACAAATGTGCCAGCCAGGCAGGTATGACAGCTTACGGGACTAGGAGGCATCTTTA
TGATCCCAAAATGCAAACTGACAAACCTTTTGACCAGACCACAATTAGTCTGCAGATGGGCACTAATAAA
GGAGCCAGCCAGGCAGGGATGTTAGCACCAGGTACCAGAAGAGACATCTATGATCAGAAGCTAACATTAC
AGCCGGTGGACAACTCGACAATTTCCCTACAGATGGGTACCAACAAAGTTGCTTCCCAGAAAGGAATGAG
TGTGTATGGGCTTGGGCGGCAAGTATATGATCCCAAATACTGTGCTTGAAGCGGTGGCGGTCTGAACGAC
ATCTTCGAGGCTCAGAAAATCGAATGGCACGAACACCACCACCACCACCACTGAGATCCGGCTGCTAACA
AAGCCCGAAAGGAAGCTGAGTTGGCTGCTGCCACCGCTGAGCAATAACTAGCATAACCCCTTGGGGCCTC
TAAACGGGTCTTGAGGGGTTTTTTGCTGAAAGGAGGAACTATATCCGGATTGGCGAATGGG
[124 nt withheld, positions 1392-1515]
C
[91 nt withheld, positions 1517-1607]
A
[49 nt withheld, positions 1609-1657]
CCTTTGACGTTGGAGTCCACGTTCTTT
[37 nt withheld, positions 1685-1721]
ACCCTATCTCGGTCTATTCTTTTGATTTATAAGGGATTTTGCCGATTTCGGCCTATTGGTTAAAAAATGA
GCTGATTTAACAAAAATTTAACGCGAATTTTAACAAAATATTAACGCTTACAATTTAGGTGGCACTTTTC
GGGGAAATGTGCGCGGAACCCCTATTTGTTTATTTTTCTAAATACATTCAAATATGTATCCGCTCATGAA
TTAATTCTTAGAAAAACTCATCGAGCATCAAATGAAACTGCAATTTATTCATATCAGGATTATCAATACC
ATATTTTTGAAAAAGCCGTTTCTGTAATGAAGGAGAAAACTCACCGAGGCAGTTCCATAGGATGGCAAGA
TCCTGGTATCGGTCTGCGATTCCGACTCGTCCAACATCAATACAACCTATTAATTTCCCCTCGTCAAAAA
TAAGGTTATCAAGTGAGAAATCACCATGAGTGACGACTGAATCCGGTGAGAATGGCAAAAGTTTATGCAT
TTCTTTCCAGACTTGTTCAACAGGCCAGCCATTACGCTCGTCATCAAAATCACTCGCATCAACCAAACCG
TTATTCATTCGTGATTGCGCCTGAGCGAGACGAAATACGCGATCGCTGTTAAAAGGACAATTACAAACAG
GAATCGAATGCAACCGGCGCAGGAACACTGCCAGCGCATCAACAATATTTTCACCTGAATCAGGATATTC
TTCTAATACCTGGAATGCTGTTTTCCCGGGGATCGCAGTGGTGAGTAACCATGCATCATCAGGAGTACGG
ATAAAATGCTTGATGGTCGGAAGAGGCATAAATTCCGTCAGCCAGTTTAGTCTGACCATCTCATCTGTAA
CATCATTGGCAACGCTACCTTTGCCATGTTTCAGAAACAACTCTGGCGCATCGGGCTTCCCATACAATCG
ATAGATTGTCGCACCTGATTGCCCGACATTATCGCGAGCCCATTTATACCCATATAAATCAGCATCCATG
TTGGAATTTAATCGCGGCCTAGAGCAAGACGTTTCCCGTTGAATATGGCTCATAACACCCCTTGTATTAC
TGTTTATGTAAGCAGACAGTTTTATTGTTCATGACCAAAATCCCTTAACGTGAGTTTTCGTTCCACTGAG
CGTCAGACCCCGTAGAAAAGATCAAAGGATCTTCTTGAGATCCTTTTTTTCTGCGCGTAATCTGCTGCTT
GCAAACAAAAAAACCACCGCTACCAGCGGTGGTTTGTTTGCCGGATCAAGAGCTACCAACTCTTTTTCCG
AAGGTAACTGGCTTCAGCAGAGCGCAGATACCAAATACTGTCCTTCTAGTGTAGCCGTAGTTAGGCCACC
ACTTCAAGAACTCTGTAGCACCGCCTACATACCTCGCTCTGCTAATCCTGTTACCAGTGGCTGCTGCCAG
TGGCGATAAGTCGTGTCTTACCGGGTTGGACTCAAGACGATAGTTACCGGATAAGGCGCAGCGGTCGGGC
TGAACGGGGGGTTCGTGCACACAGCCCAGCTTGGAGCGAACGACCTACACCGAACTGAGATACCTACAGC
GTGAGCTATGAGAAAGCGCCACGCTTCCCGAAGGGAGAAAGGCGGACAGGTATCCGGTAAGCGGCAGGGT
CGGAACAGGAGAGCGCACGAGGGAGCTTCCAGGGGGAAACGCCTGGTATCTTTATAGTCCTGTCGGGTTT
CGCCACCTCTGACTTGAGCGTCGATTTTTGTGATGCTCGTCAGGGGGGCGGAGCCTATGGAAAAACGCCA
GCAACGCGGCCTTTTTACGGTTCCTGGCCTTTTGCTGGCCTTTTGCTCACATGTTCTTTCCTGCGTTATC
CCCTGATTCTGTGGATAACCGTATTACCGCCTTTGAGTGAGCTGATACCGCTCGCCGCAGCCGAACGACC
GAGCGCAGCGAGTCAGTGAGCGAGGAAGCGGAAGAGCGCCTGATGCGGTATTTTCTCCTTACGCATCTGT
GCGGTATTTCACACCGCAATGGTGCACTCTCAGTACAATCTGCTCTGATGCCGCATAGTTAAGCCAGTAT
ACACTCCGCTATCGCTACGTGACTGGGTCATGGCTGCGCCCCGACACCCGCCAACACCCGCTGACGCGCC
CTGACGGGCTTGTCTGCTCCCGGCATCCGCTTACAGACAAGCTGTGACCGTCTCCGGGAGCTGCATGTGT
CAGAGGTTTTCACCGTCATCACCGAAACGCGCGAGGCAGCTGCGGTAAAGCTCATCAGCGTGGTCGTGAA
GCGATTCACAGATGTCTGCCTGTTCATCCGCGTCCAGCTCGTTGAGTTTCTCCAGAAGCGTTAATGTCTG
GCTTCTGATAAAGCGGGCCATGTTAAGGGCGGTTTTTTCCTGTTTGGTCACTGATGCCTCCGTGTAAGGG
GGATTTCTGTTCATGGGGGTAATGATACCGATGAAACGAGAGAGGATGCTCACGATACGGGTTACTGATG
ATGAACATGCCCGGTTACTGGAACGTTGTGAGGGTAAACAACTGGCGGTATGGATGCGGCGGGACCAGAG
AAAAATCACTCAGGGTCAATGCCAGCGCTTCGTTAATACAGATGTAGGTGTTCCACAGGGTAGCCAGCAG
CATCCTGCGATGCAGATCCGGAACATAATGGTGCAGGGCGCTGACTTCCGCGTTTCCAGACTTTACGAAA
CACGGAAACCGAAGACCATTCATGTTGTTGCTCAGGTCGCAGACGTTTTGCAGCAGCAGTCGCTTCACGT
TCGCTCGCGTATCGGTGATTCATTCTGCTAACCAGTAAGGCAACCCCGCCAGCCTAGCCGGGTCCTCAAC
GACAGGAGCACGATCATGCGCACCCGTGGGGCCGCCATGCCGGCGATAATGGCCTGCTTCTCGCCGAAAC
GTTTGGTGGCGGGACCAGTGACGAAGGCTTGAGCGAGGGCGTGCAAGATTCCGAATACCGCAAGCGACAG
GCCGATCATCGTCGCGCTCCAGCGAAAGCGGTCCTCGCCGAAAATGACCCAGAGCGCTGCCGGCACCTGT
CCTACGAGTTGCATGATAAAGAAGACAGTCATAAGTGCGGCGACGATAGTCATGCCCCGCGCCCACCGGA
AGGAGCTGACTGGGTTGAAGGCTCTCAAGGGCATCGGTCGAGATCCCGGTGCCTAATGAGTGAGCTAACT
TACATTAATTGCGTTGCGCTCACTGCCCGCTTTCCAGTCGGGAAACCTGTCGTGCCAGCTGCATTAATGA
ATCGGCCAACGCGCGGGGAGAGGCGGTTTGCGTATTGGGCGCCAGGGTGGTTTTTCTTTTCACCAGTGAG
ACGGGCAACAGCTGATTGCCCTTCACCGCCTGGCCCTGAGAGAGTTGCAGCAAGCGGTCCACGCTGGTTT
GCCCCAGCAGGCGAAAATCCTGTTTGATGGTGGTTAACGGCGGGATATAACATGAGCTGTCTTCGGTATC
GTCGTATCCCACTACCGAGATATCCGCACCAACGCGCAGCCCGGACTCGGTAATGGCGCGCATTGCGCCC
AGCGCCATCTGATCGTTGGCAACCAGCATCGCAGTGGGAACGATGCCCTCATTCAGCATTTGCATGGTTT
GTTGAAAACCGGACATGGCACTCCAGTCGCCTTCCCGTTCCGCTATCGGCTGAATTTGATTGCGAGTGAG
ATATTTATGCCAGCCAGCCAGACGCAGACGCGCCGAGACAGAACTTAATGGGCCCGCTAACAGCGCGATT
TGCTGGTGACCCAATGCGACCAGATGCTCCACGCCCAGTCGCGTACCGTCTTCATGGGAGAAAATAATAC
TGTTGATGGGTGTCTGGTCAGAGACATCAAGAAATAACGCCGGAACATTAGTGCAGGCAGCTTCCACAGC
AATGGCATCCTGGTCATCCAGCGGATAGTTAATGATCAGCCCACTGACGCGTTGCGCGAGAAGATTGTGC
ACCGCCGCTTTACAGGCTTCGACGCCGCTTCGTTCTACCATCGACACCACCACGCTGGCACCCAGTTGAT
CGGCGCGAGATTTAATCGCCGCGACAATTTGCGACGGCGCGTGCAGGGCCAGACTGGAGGTGGCAACGCC
AATCAGCAACGACTGTTTGCCCGCCAGTTGTTGTGCCACGCGGTTGGGAATGTAATTCAGCTCCGCCATC
GCCGCTTCCACTTTTTCCCGCGTTTTCGCAGAAACGTGGCTGGCCTGGTTCACCACGCGGGAAACGGTCT
GATAAGAGACACCGGCATACTCTGCGACATCGTATAACGTTACTGGTTTCACATTCACCACCCTGAATTG
ACTCTCTTCCGGGCGCTATCATGCCATACCGCGAAAGGTTTTGCGCCATTCGATGGTGTCCGGGATCTCG
ACGCTCTCCCTTATGCGACTCCTGCATTAGGAAGCAGCCCAGTAGTAGGTTGAGGCCGTTGAGCACCGCC
GCCGCAAGGAATGGTGCATGCAAGGAGATGGCGCCCAACAGTCCCCCGGCCACGGGGCCTGCCACCATAC
CCACGCCGAAACAAGCGCTCATGAGCCCGAAGTGGCGAGCCCGATCTTCCCCATCGGTGATGTCGGCGAT
ATAGGCGCCAGCAACCGCACCTGTGGCGCCGGTGATGCCGGCCACGATGCGTCCGGCGTAGAGGATCGAG
ATCTCGATCCCGCGAAATTAATACGACTCACTATAGGGGAATTGTGAGCGGATAACAATTCCCCT
Features (pLannotate 1.2.2; 22 found; start..end, strand, type, name):
     12..34      +  RBS            RBS: efficient ribosome binding site from bacteriophage T7 gene 10 (Olins and Rangwala, 1989)
     54..70      +  CDS            capTEV™ (fragment): composite tag for in vivo biotinylation, TEV protease cleavage, and 6xHis tagging
     87..374     +  CDS            SUMO1: SUMO1_HUMAN - Also known as SMT3C, SMT3H3, UBL1. Experimental evidence at protein level: Swiss-Prot protein existence level 1. Ubiquitin-like protein that can be covalently attached to proteins as a monomer or a lysine-linked polymer. Covalent attachment via an isopeptide bond to its substrates requires prior activation by the E1 complex SAE1-SAE2 and linkage to the E2 enzyme UBE2I, and can be promoted by E3 ligases such as PIAS1-4, RANBP2 or CBX4. This post- translational modification on lysine residues of proteins plays a crucial role in a number of cellular processes such as nuclear transpo
    375..1052    +  CDS            CNN3 (fragment): CNN3_HUMAN - Experimental evidence at protein level: Swiss-Prot protein existence level 1. Thin filament-associated protein that is implicated in the regulation and modulation of smooth muscle contraction. It is capable of binding to actin, calmodulin and tropomyosin. The interaction of calponin with actin inhibits the actomyosin Mg-ATPase activity. From Homo sapiens (Human).
   1182..1223    +  CDS            AviTag™ (fragment): peptide tag that allows for enzymatic biotinylation
   1224..1241    +  CDS            9xHis (fragment): 9xHis affinity tag
   1251..1300    +  CDS            SET1 (fragment): solubility-enhancement tag derived from T7 phage gene 10B
   1308..1355    +  terminator     T7 terminator: transcription terminator for bacteriophage T7 RNA polymerase
   1392..1820    +  rep_origin     f1 ori (sequence partly withheld): f1 bacteriophage origin of replication; arrow indicates direction of (+) strand synthesis
   1873..1930    +  promoter       AmpR promoter (fragment): bla
   1939..2754    -  CDS            KanR: aminoglycoside phosphotransferase; aph(3')-Ia; confers resistance to kanamycin in bacteria or G418 (Geneticin®) in eukaryotes
   2876..3464    +  rep_origin     ori: high-copy-number ColE1/pMB1/pBR322/pUC origin of replication
   3650..3789    -  misc_feature   bom: basis of mobility region from pBR322
   3891..4082    -  CDS            rop: Rop protein, which maintains plasmids at low copy number; rop
   4099..4479    +  CDS            YPB1_ECOLX: Protein predicted: Swiss-Prot protein existence level 4. From Escherichia coli.
   4551..4842    -  CDS            TcR (fragment): tetracycline efflux protein; tet; confers resistance to tetracycline
   4857..4878    -  protein_bind   CAP binding site: CAP binding activates transcription in the presence of cAMP. E. coli catabolite activator protein
   4891..5973    -  CDS            lacI: lac repressor; lacI; The lac repressor binds to the lac operator to inhibit transcription in E. coli. This inhibition can be relieved by adding lactose or isopropyl-β-D-thiogalactopyranoside (IPTG).
   5974..6051    -  promoter       lacI promoter: lacI
   6059..6338    -  CDS            TcR (fragment): tetracycline efflux protein; tet; confers resistance to tetracycline
   6360..6378    +  promoter       T7 promoter: promoter for bacteriophage T7 RNA polymerase
   6379..6403    +  protein_bind   lac operator: The lac repressor binds to the lac operator to inhibit transcription in E. coli. This inhibition can be relieved by adding lactose or isopropyl-β-D-thiogalactopyranoside (IPTG). lac repressor encoded by lacI
