[The description below was written by a language model from this plasmid's Addgene catalogue record and pLannotate feature annotations shown in this document.]
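Description:
CNN3A-c007 is a bacterial expression plasmid built on the pSUMO-LIC backbone, a pET-style vector, for producing a truncated form of human calponin-3 (CNN3) in E. coli. The insert was introduced by ligation-independent cloning at the vector's SUMO-LIC sites and, according to the record, encodes residues G11 to Y329, omitting the first ten N-terminal amino acids. The automated annotation marks only a partial CNN3 match of roughly 680 nt directly after the SUMO coding region, which is shorter than the stated construct boundaries would require. The remainder up to the downstream elements is probably unannotated CNN3 sequence, but the table does not confirm this.

Expression is driven by a T7 promoter with an adjacent lac operator and the T7 gene 10 ribosome binding site, and ends at a T7 terminator. A lacI gene with its own promoter on the plasmid supplies repressor, so transcription stays low until IPTG induction in a host that provides T7 RNA polymerase; the depositor notes use of a BL21(DE3) derivative carrying a rare-codon tRNA plasmid. The protein is made as an N-terminal His6-SUMO fusion. The His tag allows metal-affinity purification, while the SUMO moiety (annotated as human SUMO1) generally aids solubility and can be removed with a SUMO-specific protease. Short AviTag, His and T7 gene 10-derived fragments annotated downstream of the insert look like vector remnants, and the record does not indicate that they are translated.

The plasmid is selected with kanamycin through an aminoglycoside phosphotransferase gene. It replicates from a ColE1/pMB1-type origin accompanied by the bom and rop elements of pBR322, although the catalogue lists it as high copy. An f1 origin is also present, and the tetracycline-resistance fragments are non-functional backbone relics.
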