Addgene plasmid #175457: CNN3A-c007
Purpose: Protein expression in bacterial cells. Lacking N-terminal 10 residues, G11-Y329.
Depositing lab: Opher Gileadi. Depositing organization: University of Oxford.
Backbone
  Vector backbone: pSUMO-LIC
  Vector type: Bacterial Expression
Growth in bacteria
  Bacterial resistance: Kanamycin, 50 μg/mL
  Growth temperature: 37°C
  Growth strain: DH5alpha
  Copy number: High Copy
Gene/Insert
  Gene/Insert name: CNN3
  Species: H. sapiens (human)
  Entrez Gene: CNN3
  Tag / fusion protein: His6-SUMO (N terminal on insert)
  Cloning method: Ligation Independent Cloning
Terms and licenses: Academic/Nonprofit Terms; Industry Terms: Not Available to Industry
Depositor comments: Ligation-independent cloning using SUMO-LIC5 and SUMO-LIC3 sites. Gileadi lab uses BL21(DE3)-R3-pRARE2 cells for expression.
How to cite: CNN3A-c007 was a gift from Opher Gileadi (Addgene plasmid # 175457 ; http://n2t.net/addgene:175457 ; RRID:Addgene_175457)
