>Addgene plasmid #175457 | CNN3A-c007 | depositor partial sequence | sequence record 340355 | Coding sequence (including tags)
ATGTGCAGCAGCCATCATCATCATCATCACGGCAGCGGCAGCGGCTCTGACCAGGAGGCAAAACCTTCAA
CTGAGGACTTGGGGGATAAGAAGGAAGGTGAATATATTAAACTCAAAGTCATTGGACAGGATAGCAGTGA
GATTCACTTCAAAGTGAAAATGACAACACATCTCAAGAAACTCAAAGAATCATACTGTCAAAGACAGGGT
GTTCCAATGAATTCACTCAGGTTTCTCTTTGAGGGTCAGAGAATTGCTGATAATCATACTCCAAAAGAAC
TGGGAATGGAGGAAGAAGATGTGATTGAAGTTTACCAGGAGCAAACGGGAGGTGGGCTCTCGGCCGAAGT
CAAGAACAAGATTGCTTCCAAGTATGATCATCAGGCAGAAGAAGATCTTCGCAATTGGATAGAAGAGGTG
ACAGGCATGAGCATTGGCCCCAACTTCCAGCTGGGCTTAAAGGATGGCATCATCCTCTGCGAACTTATAA
ACAAGCTACAGCCAGGCTCAGTGAAGAAGGTCAACGAGTCCTCACTGAACTGGCCTCAGTTGGAGAATAT
TGGCAACTTTATTAAAGCTATTCAGGCTTATGGTATGAAGCCACATGACATATTCGAAGCAAATGATCTT
TTTGAGAATGGAAACATGACCCAGGTTCAGACTACTCTGGTGGCTCTAGCAGGTCTGGCTAAAACAAAAG
GATTCCATACAACCATTGACATTGGAGTTAAGTATGCAGAAAAACAAACAAGACGTTTTGATGAAGGAAA
ATTAAAAGCTGGCCAAAGTGTAATTGGTCTGCAGATGGGAACCAACAAATGTGCCAGCCAGGCAGGTATG
ACAGCTTACGGGACTAGGAGGCATCTTTATGATCCCAAAATGCAAACTGACAAACCTTTTGACCAGACCA
CAATTAGTCTGCAGATGGGCACTAATAAAGGAGCCAGCCAGGCAGGGATGTTAGCACCAGGTACCAGAAG
AGACATCTATGATCAGAAGCTAACATTACAGCCGGTGGACAACTCGACAATTTCCCTACAGATGGGTACC
AACAAAGTTGCTTCCCAGAAAGGAATGAGTGTGTATGGGCTTGGGCGGCAAGTATATGATCCCAAATACT
GTGCTTGAAGCGGTGGCGGTCTGAACGACATCTTCGAGGCTCAGAAAATCGAATGGCACGAACACCACCA
CCACCACCACTGA
